>Addgene plasmid #20737 | MSCV-XZ066-EGFRvIII | addgene full sequence | sequence record 498279 | Addgene Long Read Sequencing Result
AATGAAAGACCCCACCTGTAGGTTTGGCAAGCTAGCTTAAGTAACGCCATTTTGCAAGGCATGGAAAATA
CATAACTGAGAATAGAGAAGTTCAGATCAAGGTTAGGAACAGAGAGACAGCAGAATATGGGCCAAACAGG
ATATCTGTGGTAAGCAGTTCCTGCCCCGGCTCAGGGCCAAGAACAGATGGTCCCCAGATGCGGTCCCGCC
CTCAGCAGTTTCTAGAGAACCATCAGATGTTTCCAGGGTGCCCCAAGGACCTGAAATGACCCTGTGCCTT
ATTTGAACTAACCAATCAGTTCGCTTCTCGCTTCTGTTCGCGCGCTTCTGCTCCCCGAGCTCAATAAAAG
AGCCCACAACCCCTCACTCGGCGCGCCAGTCCTCCGATAGACTGCGTCGCCCGGGTACCCGTATTCCCAA
TAAAGCCTCTTGCTGTTTGCATCCGAATCGTGGACTCGCTGATCCTTGGGAGGGTCTCCTCAGATTGATT
GACTGCCCACCTCGGGGGTCTTTCATTTGGAGGTTCCACCGAGATTTGGAGACCCCTGCCCAGGGACCAC
CGACCCCCCCGCCGGGAGGTAAGCTGGCCAGCGGTCGTTTCGTGTCTGTCTCTGTCTTTGTGCGTGTTTG
TGCCGGCATCTAATGTTTGCGCCTGCGTCTGTACTAGTTAGCTAACTAGCTCTGTATCTGGCGGACCCGT
GGTGGAACTGACGAGTTCTGAACACCCGGCCGCAACCCTGGGAGACGTCCCAGGGACTTTGGGGGCCGTT
TTTGTGGCCCGACCTGAGGAAGGGAGTCGATGTGGAATCCGACCCCGTCAGGATATGTGGTTCTGGTAGG
AGACGAGAACCTAAAACAGTTCCCGCCTCCGTCTGAATTTTTGCTTTCGGTTTGGAACCGAAGCCGCGCG
TCTTGTCTGCTGCAGCGCTGCAGCATCGTTCTGTGTTGTCTCTGTCTGACTGTGTTTCTGTATTTGTCTG
AAAATTAGGGCCAGACTGTTACCACTCCCTTAAGTTTGACCTTAGGTCACTGGAAAGATGTCGAGCGGAT
CGCTCACAACCAGTCGGTAGATGTCAAGAAGAGACGTTGGGTTACCTTCTGCTCTGCAGAATGGCCAACC
TTTAACGTCGGATGGCCGCGAGACGGCACCTTTAACCGAGACCTCATCACCCAGGTTAAGATCAAGGTCT
TTTCACCTGGCCCGCATGGACACCCAGACCAGGTCCCCTACATCGTGACCTGGGAAGCCTTGGCTTTTGA
CCCCCCTCCCTGGGTCAAGCCCTTTGTACACCCTAAGCCTCCGCCTCCTCTTCCTCCATCCGCCCCGTCT
CTCCCCCTTGAACCTCCTCGTTCGACCCCGCCTCGATCCTCCCTTTATCCAGCCCTCACTCCTTCTCTAG
GCGCCGGAATTAGATCTCTCGAGCGGCCGCTCTAGAGAGCTTATCGATTCTAGCCGAGTCCCCGCCTCGC
CGCCAACGCCACAACCACCGCGCACGGCCCCCTGACTCCGTCCAGTATTGATCGGGAGAGCCGGAGCGAG
CTCTTCGGGGAGCAGCGATGCGACCCTCCGGGACGGCCGGGGCAGCGTTCCTGGCGCTGCTGGCTGCGCT
CTGCCCGGCGAGTCGGGCTCTGGAGGAAAAGAAAGGTAATTATGTGGTGACAGATCACGGCTCGTGCGTC
CGAGCCTGTGGGGCCGACAGCTATGAGATGGAGGAAGACGGCGTCCGCAAGTGTAAGAAGTGCGAAGGGC
CTTGCCGCAAAGTGTGTAACGGAATAGGTATTGGTGAATTTAAAGACTCACTCTCCATAAATGCTACGAA
TATTAAACACTTCAAAAACTGCACCTCCATCAGTGGCGATCTCCACATCCTGCCGGTGGCATTTAGGGGT
GACTCCTTCACACATACTCCTCCTCTGGATCCACAGGAACTGGATATTCTGAAAACCGTAAAGGAAATCA
CAGGGTTTTTGCTGATTCAGGCTTGGCCTGAAAACAGGACGGACCTCCATGCCTTTGAGAACCTAGAAAT
CATACGCGGCAGGACCAAGCAACATGGTCAGTTTTCTCTTGCAGTCGTCAGCCTGAACATAACATCCTTG
GGATTACGCTCCCTCAAGGAGATAAGTGATGGAGATGTGATAATTTCAGGAAACAAAAATTTGTGCTATG
CAAATACAATAAACTGGAAAAAACTGTTTGGGACCTCCGGTCAGAAAACCAAAATTATAAGCAACAGAGG
TGAAAACAGCTGCAAGGCCACAGGCCAGGTCTGCCATGCCTTGTGCTCCCCCGAGGGCTGCTGGGGCCCG
GAGCCCAGGGACTGCGTCTCTTGCCGGAATGTCAGCCGAGGCAGGGAATGCGTGGACAAGTGCAACCTTC
TGGAGGGTGAGCCAAGGGAGTTTGTGGAGAACTCTGAGTGCATACAGTGCCACCCAGAGTGCCTGCCTCA
GGCCATGAACATCACCTGCACAGGACGGGGACCAGACAACTATATCCAGTGTGCCCACTACATTGACGGC
CCCCACTGCGTCAAGACCTGCCCGGCAGGAGTCATGGGAGAAAACAACACCCTGGTCTGGAAGTACGCAG
ACGCCGGCCATGTGTGCCACCTGTGCCATCCAAACTGCACCTACGGATGCACTGGGCCAGGTCTTGAAGG
CTGTCCAACGAATGGGCCTAAGATCCCGTCCATCGCCACTGGGATGGTGGGGGCCCTCCTCTTGCTGCTG
GTGGTGGCCCTGGGGATCGGCCTCTTCATGCGAAGGCGCCACATCGTTCGGAAGCGCACGCTGCGGAGGC
TGCTGCAGGAGAGGGAGCTTGTGGAGCCTCTTACACCCAGT
[981 nt withheld, positions 2842-3822]
TTCTTCAGCAGCCCCTCCACGTCACGGACTCCCCTCCTGAGCTCTCTGAGTGCAACCAGCAACAATTCCA
CCGTGGCTTGCATTGATAGAAATGGGCTGCAAAGCTGTCCCATCAAGGAAGACAGCTTCTTGCAGCGATA
CAGCTCAGACCCCACAGGCGCCTTGACTGAGGACAGCATAGACGACACCTTCCTCCCAGTGCCTGAATAC
ATAAACCAGTCCGTTCCCAAAAGGCCCGCTGGCTCTGTGCAGAATCCTGTCTATCACAATCAGCCTCTGA
ACCCCGCGCCCAGCAGAGACCCACACTACCAGGACCCCCACAGCACTGCAGTGGGCAACCCCGAGTATCT
CAACACTGTCCAGCCCACCTGTGTCAACAGCACATTCGACAGCCCTGCCCACTGGGCCCAGAAAGGCAGC
CACCAAATTAGCCTGGACAACCCTGACTACCAGCAGGACTTCTTTCCCAAGGAAGCCAAGCCAAATGGCA
TCTTTAAGGGCTCCACAGCTGAAAATGCAGAATACCTAAGGGTCGCGCCACAAAGCAGTGAATTTATTGG
AGCATGACCACGGAGGATAGTATGAGCCCTAAAAATCCAGACTCTTTCGATACCCAGGACCAAGCCACAG
CAGGTCCTCCATCCCAACAGCCATGCCCGCATTAGCTCTTAGACCCACAGACTGGTTTTGCAACGTTTAC
ACCGACTAGCCAGGAAGTATCCTTCGCGGGACGTCCTTTGTTTACGTCCCGTCGGCGCTGAATCCCCCAA
GCTTATCGATACCGTCGACCTCGAGGTTAACGAATTCCGCCCCCCCCCCCCCCCTAACGTTACTGGCCGA
AGCCGCTTGGAATAAGGCCGGTGTGCGTTTGTCTATATGTTATTTTCCACCATATTGCCGTCTTTTGGCA
ATGTGAGGGCCCGGAAACCTGGCCCTGTCTTCTTGACGAGCATTCCTAGGGGTCTTTCCCCTCTCGCCAA
AGGAATGCAAGGTCTGTTGAATGTCGTGAAGGAAGCAGTTCCTCTGGAAGCTTCTTGAAGACAAACAACG
TCTGTAGCGACCCTTTGCAGGCAGCGGAACCCCCCACCTGGCGACAGGTGCCTCTGCGGCCAAAAGCCAC
GTGTATAAGATACACCTGCAAAGGCGGCACAACCCCAGTGCCACGTTGTGAGTTGGATAGTTGTGGAAAG
AGTCAAATGGCTCTCCTCAAGCGTATTCAACAAGGGGCTGAAGGATGCCCAGAAGGTACCCCATTGTATG
GGATCTGATCTGGGGCCTCGGTGCACATGCTTTACATGTGTTTAGTCGAGGTTAAAAAAACGTCTAGGCC
CCCCGAACCACGGGGACGTGGTTTTCCTTTGAAAAACACGATGATAATATGGCCACAACCATGGTGAGCA
AGGGCGAGGAGCTGTTCACCGGGGTGGTGCCCATCCTGGTCGAGCTGGACGGCGACGTAAACGGCCACAA
GTTCAGCGTGTCTGGCGAGGGCGAGGGCGATGCCACCTACGGCAAGCTGACCCTGAAGTTCATCTGCACC
ACCGGCAAGCTGCCCGTGCCCTGGCCCACCCTCGTGACCACCCTGACCTACGGCGTGCAGTGCTTCAGCC
GCTACCCCGACCACATGAAGCAGCACGACTTCTTCAAGTCCGCCATGCCCGAAGGCTACGTCCAGGAGCG
CACCATCTTCTTCAAGGACGACGGCAACTACAAGACCCGCGCCGAGGTGAAGTTCGAGGGCGACACCCTG
GTGAACCGCATCGAGCTGAAGGGCATCGACTTCAAGGAGGACGGCAACATCCTGGGGCACAAGCTGGAGT
ACAACTACAACAGCCACAACGTCTATATCATGGCCGACAAGCAGAAGAACGGCATCAAGGCGAACTTCAA
GATCCGCCACAACATCGAGGACGGCAGCGTGCAGCTCGCCGACCACTACCAGCAGAACACCCCCATCGGC
GACGGCCCCGTGCTGCTGCCCGACAACCACTACCTGAGCACCCAGTCCGCCCTGAGCAAAGACCCCAACG
AGAAGCGCGATCACATGGTCCTGCTGGAGTTCGTGACCGCCGCCGGGATCACTCTCGGCATGGACGAGCT
GTACAAGTAATGAATTAATTAAGAATTGCGGCCGCGTCGACCTGCAGCCAAGCTTATCGATAAAATAAAA
GATTTTATTTAGTCTCCAGAAAAAGGGGGGAATGAAAGACCCCACCTGTAGGTTTGGCAAGCTAGCTTAA
GTAACGCCATTTTGCAAGGCATGGAAAATACATAACTGAGAATAGAGAAGTTCAGATCAAGGTTAGGAAC
AGAGAGACAGCAGAATATGGGCCAAACAGGATATCTGTGGTAAGCAGTTCCTGCCCCGGCTCAGGGCCAA
GAACAGATGGTCCCCAGATGCGGTCCCGCCCTCAGCAGTTTCTAGAGAACCATCAGATGTTTCCAGGGTG
CCCCAAGGACCTGAAATGACCCTGTGCCTTATTTGAACTAACCAATCAGTTCGCTTCTCGCTTCTGTTCG
CGCGCTTCTGCTCCCCGAGCTCAATAAAAGAGCCCACAACCCCTCACTCGGCGCGCCAGTCCTCCGATAG
ACTGCGTCGCCCGGGTACCCGTGTATCCAATAAACCCTCTTGCAGTTGCATCCGACTTGTGGTCTCGCTG
TTCCTTGGGAGGGTCTCCTCTGAGTGATTGACTACCCGTCAGCGGGGGTCTTTCATGGGTAACAGTTTCT
TGAAGTTGGAGAACAACATTCTGAGGGTAGGAGTCGAATATTAAGTAATCCTGACTCAATTAGCCACTGT
TTTGAATCCACATACTCCAATACTCCTGAAATAGTTCATTATGGACAGCGCAGAAAGAGCTGGGGAGAAT
TGTGAAATTGTTATCCGCTCACAATTCCACACAACATACGAGCCGGAAGCATAAAGTGTAAAGCCTGGGG
TGCCTAATGAGTGAGCTAACTCACATTAATTGCGTTGCGCTCACTGCCCGCTTTCCAGTCGGGAAACCTG
TCGTGCCAGCTGCATTAATGAATCGGCCAACGCGCGGGGAGAGGCGGTTTGCGTATTGGGCGCTCTTCCG
CTTCCTCGCTCACTGACTCGCTGCGCTCGGTCGTTCGGCTGCGGCGAGCGGTATCAGCTCACTCAAAGGC
GGTAATACGGTTATCCACAGAATCAGGGGATAACGCAGGAAAGAACATGTGAGCAAAAGGCCAGCAAAAG
GCCAGGAACCGTAAAAAGGCCGCGTTGCTGGCGTTTTTCCATAGGCTCCGCCCCCCTGACGAGCATCACA
AAAATCGACGCTCAAGTCAGAGGTGGCGAAACCCGACAGGACTATAAAGATACCAGGCGTTTCCCCCTGG
AAGCTCCCTCGTGCGCTCTCCTGTTCCGACCCTGCCGCTTACCGGATACCTGTCCGCCTTTCTCCCTTCG
GGAAGCGTGGCGCTTTCTCATAGCTCACGCTGTAGGTATCTCAGTTCGGTGTAGGTCGTTCGCTCCAAGC
TGGGCTGTGTGCACGAACCCCCCGTTCAGCCCGACCGCTGCGCCTTATCCGGTAACTATCGTCTTGAGTC
CAACCCGGTAAGACACGACTTATCGCCACTGGCAGCAGCCACTGGTAACAGGATTAGCAGAGCGAGGTAT
GTAGGCGGTGCTACAGAGTTCTTGAAGTGGTGGCCTAACTACGGCTACACTAGAAGAACAGTATTTGGTA
TCTGCGCTCTGCTGAAGCCAGTTACCTTCGGAAAAAGAGTTGGTAGCTCTTGATCCGGCAAACAAACCAC
CGCTGGTAGCGGTGGTTTTTTTGTTTGCAAGCAGCAGATTACGCGCAGAAAAAAAGGATCTCAAGAAGAT
CCTTTGATCTTTTCTACGGGGTCTGACGCTCAGTGGAACGAAAACTCACGTTAAGGGATTTTGGTCATGA
GATTATCAAAAAGGATCTTCACCTAGATCCTTTTAAATTAAAAATGAAGTTTTAAATCAATCTAAAGTAT
ATATGAGTAAACTTGGTCTGACAGTTACCAATGCTTAATCAGTGAGGCACCTATCTCAGCGATCTGTCTA
TTTCGTTCATCCATAGTTGCCTGACTCCCCGTCGTGTAGATAACTACGATACGGGAGGGCTTACCATCTG
GCCCCAGTGCTGCAATGATACCGCGAGACCCACGCTCACCGGCTCCAGATTTATCAGCAATAAACCAGCC
AGCCGGAAGGGCCGAGCGCAGAAGTGGTCCTGCAACTTTATCCGCCTCCATCCAGTCTATTAATTGTTGC
CGGGAAGCTAGAGTAAGTAGTTCGCCAGTTAATAGTTTGCGCAACGTTGTTGCCATTGCTACAGGCATCG
TGGTGTCACGCTCGTCGTTTGGTATGGCTTCATTCAGCTCCGGTTCCCAACGATCAAGGCGAGTTACATG
ATCCCCCATGTTGTGCAAAAAAGCGGTTAGCTCCTTCGGTCCTCCGATCGTTGTCAGAAGTAAGTTGGCC
GCAGTGTTATCACTCATGGTTATGGCAGCACTGCATAATTCTCTTACTGTCATGCCATCCGTAAGATGCT
TTTCTGTGACTGGTGAGTACTCAACCAAGTCATTCTGAGAATAGTGTATGCGGCGACCGAGTTGCTCTTG
CCCGGCGTCAATACGGGATAATACCGCGCCACATAGCAGAACTTTAAAAGTGCTCATCATTGGAAAACGT
TCTTCGGGGCGAAAACTCTCAAGGATCTTACCGCTGTTGAGATCCAGTTCGATGTAACCCACTCGTGCAC
CCAACTGATCTTCAGCATCTTTTACTTTCACCAGCGTTTCTGGGTGAGCAAAAACAGGAAGGCAAAATGC
CGCAAAAAAGGGAATAAGGGCGACACGGAAATGTTGAATACTCATACTCTTCCTTTTTCAATATTATTGA
AGCATTTATCAGGGTTATTGTCTCATGAGCGGATACATATTTGAATGTATTTAGAAAAATAAACAAATAG
GGGTTCCGCGCACATTTCCCCGAAAAGTGCCACCTGACGTCTAAGAAACCATTATTATCATGACATTAAC
CTATAAAAATAGGCGTATCACGAGGCCCTTTCGTCTCGCGCGTTTCGGTGATGACGGTGAAAACCTCTGA
CACATGCAGCTCCCGGAGACGGTCACAGCTTGTCTGTAAGCGGATGCCGGGAGCAGACAAGCCCGTCAGG
GCGCGTCAGCGGGTGTTGGCGGGTGTCGGGGCTGGCTTAACTATGCGGCATCAGAGCAGATTGTACTGAG
AGTGCACCATATGCGGTGTGAAATACCGCACAGATGCGTAAGGAGAAAATACCGCATCAGGCGCCATTCG
CCATTCAGGCTGCGCAACTGTTGGGAAGGGCGATCGGTGCGGGCCTCTTCGCTATTACGCCAGCTGGCGA
AAGGGGGATGTGCTGCAAGGCGATTAAGTTGGGTAACGCCAGGGTTTTCCCAGTCACGACGTTGTAAAAC
GACGGCGCAAGGAATGGTGCATGCAAGGAGATGGCGCCCAACAGTCCCCCGGCCACGGGGCCTGCCACCA
TACCCACGCCGAAACAAGCGCTCATGAGCCCGAAGTGGCGAGCCCGATCTTCCCCATCGGTGATGTCGGC
GATATAGGCGCCAGCAACCGCACCTGTGGCGCCGGTGATGCCGGCCACGATGCGTCCGGCGTAGAGGCGA
TTAGTCCAATTTGTTAAAGACAGGATATCAGTGGTCCAGGCTCTAGTTTTGACTCAACAATATCACCAGC
TGAAGCCTATAGAGTACGAGCCATAGATAAAATAAAAGATTTTATTTAGTCTCCAGAAAAAGGGGGG
Features (pLannotate 1.2.2; 21 found; start..end, strand, type, name):
      1..517     +  LTR            5' LTR: 5' long terminal repeat from murine embryonic stem cell virus
    581..922     +  misc_feature   MESV Ψ: packaging signal of murine embryonic stem cell virus
    989..1405    +  CDS            gag (truncated): truncated Moloney murine leukemia virus (MMLV) gag gene lacking the start codon
   1646..4389    +  CDS            EGFR (fragment) (sequence partly withheld): precursor of human epidermal growth factor receptor
   4590..4618    +  misc_feature   MCS (fragment): pBluescript multiple cloning site
   4629..4646    -  promoter       chicken β-actin promoter (fragment): contains a 21-bp deletion relative to the standard chicken β-actin promoter
   4737..5199    +  misc_feature   IRES: internal ribosome entry site (IRES) of the encephalomyocarditis virus (EMCV)
   5213..5932    +  CDS            EGFP: the original enhanced GFP (Yang et al., 1996) mammalian codon-optimized
   6024..6538    +  LTR            3' LTR: 3' long terminal repeat from murine embryonic stem cell virus
   6700..6716    -  protein_bind   lac operator: The lac repressor binds to the lac operator to inhibit transcription in E. coli. This inhibition can be relieved by adding lactose or isopropyl-β-D-thiogalactopyranoside (IPTG). lac repressor encoded by lacI
   6724..6754    -  promoter       lac promoter: promoter for the E. coli lac operon
   6769..6790    -  protein_bind   CAP binding site: CAP binding activates transcription in the presence of cAMP. E. coli catabolite activator protein
   6803..6895    -  CDS            lacI (fragment): lac repressor; lacI; The lac repressor binds to the lac operator to inhibit transcription in E. coli. This inhibition can be relieved by adding lactose or isopropyl-β-D-thiogalactopyranoside (IPTG).
   7078..7666    -  rep_origin     ori: high-copy-number ColE1/pMB1/pBR322/pUC origin of replication
   7837..8697    -  CDS            AmpR: β-lactamase; bla; confers resistance to ampicillin, carbenicillin, and related antibiotics
   8698..8802    -  promoter       AmpR promoter: bla
   8897..8932    +  CDS            rop (fragment): Rop protein, which maintains plasmids at low copy number; rop
   9034..9133    +  misc_feature   bom (fragment): basis of mobility region from pBR322
   9139..9288    -  CDS            lacZα (fragment): LacZα fragment of β-galactosidase; lacZ fragment
   9288..9489    -  CDS            TcR (fragment): tetracycline efflux protein; tet; confers resistance to tetracycline
   9490..9588    +  CDS            env (fragment): murine leukemia virus gPr80 envelope polyprotein precursor; env; proteolytically cleaved into gp70SU and p15TM subunits
