>Addgene plasmid #20737 | MSCV-XZ066-EGFRvIII Sequencing Result | analyzer sequence | sequence record 166211
TGAAAGACCCCACCTGTAGGTTTGGCAAGCTAGCTTAAGTAACGCCATTTTGCAAGGCATGGAAAATACA
TAACTGAGAATAGAGAAGTTCAGATCAAGGTTAGGAACAGAGAGACAGCAGAATATGGGCCAAACAGGAT
ATCTGTGGTAAGCAGTTCCTGCCCCGGCTCAGGGCCAAGAACAGATGGTCCCCAGATGCGGTCCCGCCCT
CAGCAGTTTCTAGAGAACCATCAGATGTTTCCAGGGTGCCCCAAGGACCTGAAATGACCCTGTGCCTTAT
TTGAACTAACCAATCAGTTCGCTTCTCGCTTCTGTTCGCGCGCTTCTGCTCCCCGAGCTCAATAAAAGAG
CCCACAACCCCTCACTCGGCGCGCCAGTCCTCCGATAGACTGCGTCGCCCGGGTACCCGTATTCCCAATA
AAGCCTCTTGCTGTTTGCATCCGAATCGTGGACTCGCTGATCCTTGGGAGGGTCTCCTCAGATTGATTGA
CTGCCCACCTCGGGGGTCTTTCATTTGGAGGTTCCACCGAGATTTGGAGACCCCTGCCCAGGGACCACCG
ACCCCCCCGCCGGGAGGTAAGCTGGCCAGCGGTCGTTTCGTGTCTGTCTCTGTCTTTGTGCGTGTTTGTG
CCGGCATCTAATGTTTGCGCCTGCGTCTGTACTAGTTAGCTAACTAGCTCTGTATCTGGCGGACCCGTGG
TGGAACTGACGAGTTCTGAACACCCGGCCGCAACCCTGGGAGACGTCCCAGGGACTTTGGGGGCCGTTTT
TGTGGCCCGACCTGAGGAAGGGAGTCGATGTGGAATCCGACCCCGTCAGGATATGTGGTTCTGGTAGGAG
ACGAGAACCTAAAACAGTTCCCGCCTCCGTCTGAATTTTTGCTTTCGGTTTGGAACCGAAGCCGCGCGTC
TTGTCTGCTGCAGCGCTGCAGCATCGTTCTGTGTTGTCTCTGTCTGACTGTGTTTCTGTATTTGTCTGAA
AATTAGGGCCAGACTGTTACCACTCCCTTAAGTTTGACCTTAGGTCACTGGAAAGATGTCGAGCGGATCG
CTCACAACCAGTCGGTAGATGTCAAGAAGAGACGTTGGGTTACCTTCTGCTCTGCAGAATGGCCAACCTT
TAACGTCGGATGGCCGCGAGACGGCACCTTTAACCGAGACCTCATCACCCAGGTTAAGATCAAGGTCTTT
TCACCTGGCCCGCATGGACACCCAGACCAGGTCCCCTACATCGTGACCTGGGAAGCCTTGGCTTTTGACC
CCCCTCCCTGGGTCAAGCCCTTTGTACACCCTAAGCCTCCGCCTCCTCTTCCTCCATCCGCCCCGTCTCT
CCCCCTTGAACCTCCTCGTTCGACCCCGCCTCGATCCTCCCTTTATCCAGCCCTCACTCCTTCTCTAGGC
GCCGGAATTAGATCTCTCGAGCGGCCGCTCTAGAGAGCTTATCGATTCTAGCCGAGTCCCCGCCTCGCCG
CCAACGCCACAACCACCGCGCACGGCCCCCTGACTCCGTCCAGTATTGATCGGGAGAGCCGGAGCGAGCT
CTTCGGGGAGCAGCGATGCGACCCTCCGGGACGGCCGGGGCAGCGTTCCTGGCGCTGCTGGCTGCGCTCT
GCCCGGCGAGTCGGGCTCTGGAGGAAAAGAAAGGTAATTATGTGGTGACAGATCACGGCTCGTGCGTCCG
AGCCTGTGGGGCCGACAGCTATGAGATGGAGGAAGACGGCGTCCGCAAGTGTAAGAAGTGCGAAGGGCCT
TGCCGCAAAGTGTGTAACGGAATAGGTATTGGTGAATTTAAAGACTCACTCTCCATAAATGCTACGAATA
TTAAACACTTCAAAAACTGCACCTCCATCAGTGGCGATCTCCACATCCTGCCGGTGGCATTTAGGGGTGA
CTCCTTCACACATACTCCTCCTCTGGATCCACAGGAACTGGATATTCTGAAAACCGTAAAGGAAATCACA
GGGTTTTTGCTGATTCAGGCTTGGCCTGAAAACAGGACGGACCTCCATGCCTTTGAGAACCTAGAAATCA
TACGCGGCAGGACCAAGCAACATGGTCAGTTTTCTCTTGCAGTCGTCAGCCTGAACATAACATCCTTGGG
ATTACGCTCCCTCAAGGAGATAAGTGATGGAGATGTGATAATTTCAGGAAACAAAAATTTGTGCTATGCA
AATACAATAAACTGGAAAAAACTGTTTGGGACCTCCGGTCAGAAAACCAAAATTATAAGCAACAGAGGTG
AAAACAGCTGCAAGGCCACAGGCCAGGTCTGCCATGCCTTGTGCTCCCCCGAGGGCTGCTGGGGCCCGGA
GCCCAGGGACTGCGTCTCTTGCCGGAATGTCAGCCGAGGCAGGGAATGCGTGGACAAGTGCAACCTTCTG
GAGGGTGAGCCAAGGGAGTTTGTGGAGAACTCTGAGTGCATACAGTGCCACCCAGAGTGCCTGCCTCAGG
CCATGAACATCACCTGCACAGGACGGGGACCAGACAACTATATCCAGTGTGCCCACTACATTGACGGCCC
CCACTGCGTCAAGACCTGCCCGGCAGGAGTCATGGGAGAAAACAACACCCTGGTCTGGAAGTACGCAGAC
GCCGGCCATGTGTGCCACCTGTGCCATCCAAACTGCACCTACGGATGCACTGGGCCAGGTCTTGAAGGCT
GTCCAACGAATGGGCCTAAGATCCCGTCCATCGCCACTGGGATGGTGGGGGCCCTCCTCTTGCTGCTGGT
GGTGGCCCTGGGGATCGGCCTCTTCATGCGAAGGCGCCACATCGTTCGGAAGCGCACGCTGCGGAGGCTG
CTGCAGGAGAGGGAGCTTGTGGAGCCTCTTACACCCAGT
[981 nt withheld, positions 2840-3820]
TTCTTCAGCAGCCCCTCCACGTCACGGACTCCCCTCCTGAGCTCTCTGAGTGCAACCAGCAACAATTCCA
CCGTGGCTTGCATTGATAGAAATGGGCTGCAAAGCTGTCCCATCAAGGAAGACAGCTTCTTGCAGCGATA
CAGCTCAGACCCCACAGGCGCCTTGACTGAGGACAGCATAGACGACACCTTCCTCCCAGTGCCTGAATAC
ATAAACCAGTCCGTTCCCAAAAGGCCCGCTGGCTCTGTGCAGAATCCTGTCTATCACAATCAGCCTCTGA
ACCCCGCGCCCAGCAGAGACCCACACTACCAGGACCCCCACAGCACTGCAGTGGGCAACCCCGAGTATCT
CAACACTGTCCAGCCCACCTGTGTCAACAGCACATTCGACAGCCCTGCCCACTGGGCCCAGAAAGGCAGC
CACCAAATTAGCCTGGACAACCCTGACTACCAGCAGGACTTCTTTCCCAAGGAAGCCAAGCCAAATGGCA
TCTTTAAGGGCTCCACAGCTGAAAATGCAGAATACCTAAGGGTCGCGCCACAAAGCAGTGAATTTATTGG
AGCATGACCACGGAGGATAGTATGAGCCCTAAAAATCCAGACTCTTTCGATACCCAGGACCAAGCCACAG
CAGGTCCTCCATCCCAACAGCCATGCCCGCATTAGCTCTTAGACCCACAGACTGGTTTTGCAACGTTTAC
ACCGACTAGCCAGGAAGTATCCTTCGCGGGACGTCCTTTGTTTACGTCCCGTCGGCGCTGAATCCCCCAA
GCTTATCGATACCGTCGACCTCGAGGTTAACGAATTCCGCCCCCCCCCCCCCCCCTAACGTTACTGGCCG
AAGCCGCTTGGAATAAGGCCGGTGTGCGTTTGTCTATATGTTATTTTCCACCATATTGCCGTCTTTTGGC
AATGTGAGGGCCCGGAAACCTGGCCCTGTCTTCTTGACGAGCATTCCTAGGGGTCTTTCCCCTCTCGCCA
AAGGAATGCAAGGTCTGTTGAATGTCGTGAAGGAAGCAGTTCCTCTGGAAGCTTCTTGAAGACAAACAAC
GTCTGTAGCGACCCTTTGCAGGCAGCGGAACCCCCCACCTGGCGACAGGTGCCTCTGCGGCCAAAAGCCA
CGTGTATAAGATACACCTGCAAAGGCGGCACAACCCCAGTGCCACGTTGTGAGTTGGATAGTTGTGGAAA
GAGTCAAATGGCTCTCCTCAAGCGTATTCAACAAGGGGCTGAAGGATGCCCAGAAGGTACCCCATTGTAT
GGGATCTGATCTGGGGCCTCGGTGCACATGCTTTACATGTGTTTAGTCGAGGTTAAAAAAACGTCTAGGC
CCCCCGAACCACGGGGACGTGGTTTTCCTTTGAAAAACACGATGATAATATGGCCACAACCATGGTGAGC
AAGGGCGAGGAGCTGTTCACCGGGGTGGTGCCCATCCTGGTCGAGCTGGACGGCGACGTAAACGGCCACA
AGTTCAGCGTGTCTGGCGAGGGCGAGGGCGATGCCACCTACGGCAAGCTGACCCTGAAGTTCATCTGCAC
CACCGGCAAGCTGCCCGTGCCCTGGCCCACCCTCGTGACCACCCTGACCTACGGCGTGCAGTGCTTCAGC
CGCTACCCCGACCACATGAAGCAGCACGACTTCTTCAAGTCCGCCATGCCCGAAGGCTACGTCCAGGAGC
GCACCATCTTCTTCAAGGACGACGGCAACTACAAGACCCGCGCCGAGGTGAAGTTCGAGGGCGACACCCT
GGTGAACCGCATCGAGCTGAAGGGCATCGACTTCAAGGAGGACGGCAACATCCTGGGGCACAAGCTGGAG
TACAACTACAACAGCCACAACGTCTATATCATGGCCGACAAGCAGAAGAACGGCATCAAGGCGAACTTCA
AGATCCGCCACAACATCGAGGACGGCAGCGTGCAGCTCGCCGACCACTACCAGCAGAACACCCCCATCGG
CGACGGCCCCGTGCTGCTGCCCGACAACCACTACCTGAGCACCCAGTCCGCCCTGAGCAAAGACCCCAAC
GAGAAGCGCGATCACATGGTCCTGCTGGAGTTCGTGACCGCCGCCGGGATCACTCTCGGCATGGACGAGC
TGTACAAGTAATGAATTAATTAAGAAT
Features (pLannotate 1.2.2; 8 found; start..end, strand, type, name):
      1..515     +  LTR            5' LTR: 5' long terminal repeat from murine embryonic stem cell virus
    579..920     +  misc_feature   MESV Ψ: packaging signal of murine embryonic stem cell virus
    987..1403    +  CDS            gag (truncated): truncated Moloney murine leukemia virus (MMLV) gag gene lacking the start codon
   1644..4387    +  CDS            EGFR (fragment) (sequence partly withheld): precursor of human epidermal growth factor receptor
   4588..4616    +  misc_feature   MCS (fragment): pBluescript multiple cloning site
   4627..4645    -  promoter       chicken β-actin promoter (fragment): contains a 21-bp deletion relative to the standard chicken β-actin promoter
   4736..5198    +  misc_feature   IRES: internal ribosome entry site (IRES) of the encephalomyocarditis virus (EMCV)
   5212..5931    +  CDS            EGFP: the original enhanced GFP (Yang et al., 1996) mammalian codon-optimized
