[The description below was written by a language model from this plasmid's Addgene catalogue record and pLannotate feature annotations shown in this document.]
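Description:
MSCV-XZ066-EGFRvIII is a gammaretroviral (murine stem cell virus–type) expression plasmid that delivers the human EGFRvIII oncogene together with a GFP reporter into mammalian cells. The proviral cassette is bounded by 5′ and 3′ long terminal repeats from murine embryonic stem cell virus and carries the MESV Ψ packaging signal extended into a truncated, start-codon-less MMLV gag segment, an arrangement that supports efficient encapsidation of the genomic RNA when gag-pol and env are supplied in trans by a packaging system. No internal promoter of meaningful length is annotated (only a very short chicken β-actin promoter match, probably incidental), so transcription evidently comes from the 5′ LTR. The plasmid backbone provides a high-copy ColE1/pUC-type origin and an ampicillin resistance gene for propagation in E. coli; the remaining lac, rop, bom, tetracycline-resistance and env annotations are short non-functional remnants of earlier vectors.

The insert, cloned at XhoI sites that are retained on both sides, is EGFR with a 267-amino-acid deletion in the extracellular domain, which makes the receptor constitutively active. Downstream, an EMCV IRES drives translation of EGFP from the same bicistronic transcript, so fluorescence marks transduced cells and serves as the only mammalian selectable marker, allowing sorting rather than drug selection. Repository sequencing noted possible L11F and C579Y differences from the reference protein, although the depositor reports that the protein functions as published. The full long-read record covers the whole 9.6 kb plasmid, while a second, partial record spans only the 5′ LTR through EGFP and agrees with it. The associated work used the construct to study how EGFRvIII expression and PTEN loss cooperate in chromosomal instability and glial tumour formation.
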