Addgene plasmid #20737: MSCV-XZ066-EGFRvIII
Depositing lab: Alonzo Ross. Depositing organization: University of Massachusetts, Worcester. Publication: EGFRvIII expression and PTEN loss synergistically induce chromosomal instability and glial tumors. Li L, Dutra A, Pak E, Labrie JE, Gerstein RM, Pandolfi PP, Recht LD, Ross AH. Neuro Oncol. 2009 Feb . 11(1):9-21. 10.1215/15228517-2008-081 PubMed 18812521.
Backbone
  Vector backbone: MSCV-XZ066
  Backbone size w/o insert (bp): 6256
  Vector type: Mammalian Expression, Retroviral
  Selectable markers: GFP
Growth in bacteria
  Bacterial resistance: Ampicillin, 100 μg/mL
  Growth temperature: 37°C
  Growth strain: DH5alpha
  Copy number: Unknown
Gene/Insert
  Gene/Insert name: EGFRvIII (alt name: epidermal growth factor receptor vIII)
  Species: H. sapiens (human)
  Mutation: EGFR with a 267 amino acid deletion in the extracellular domain (constitutively active)
  Entrez Gene: EGFR (a.k.a. ERBB, ERBB1, ERRP, HER1, NISBD2, NNCIS, PIG61, mENA)
  Cloning method: Restriction Enzyme; 5′ cloning site XhoI (not destroyed); 3′ cloning site XhoI (not destroyed)
  Sequencing primers: 5′ MSCV
Terms and licenses: Academic/Nonprofit Terms; Industry Terms: Not Available to Industry
Depositor comments: Please note that Addgene's sequencing results identified potential polymorphisms L11F and C579Y in the EGFR sequence when compared to GenBank reference sequence NP_958439.1. The expressed protein functions as described in the associated publication.
How to cite: MSCV-XZ066-EGFRvIII was a gift from Alonzo Ross (Addgene plasmid # 20737 ; http://n2t.net/addgene:20737 ; RRID:Addgene_20737)
