>Addgene plasmid #20737 | MSCV-XZ066-EGFRvIII | addgene partial sequence | sequence record 161080 | pLXSN5 5'-CCCTTGAACCTCCTCGTTCGACC-3'
AGCCCTCACTCCTTCTCTAGGCGCCGGAATTAGATCTCTCGAGCGGCCGCTCTAGAGAGCTTATCGATTC
TAGCCGAGTCCCCGCCTCGCCGCCAACGCCACAACCACCGCGCACGGCCCCCTGACTCCGTCCAGTATTG
ATCGGGAGAGCCGGAGCGAGCTCTTCGGGGAGCAGCGATGCGACCCTCCGGGACGGCCGGGGCAGCGTTC
CTGGCGCTGCTGGCTGCGCTCTGCCCGGCGAGTCGGGCTCTGGAGGAAAAGAAAGGTAATTATGTGGTGA
CAGATCACGGCTCGTGCGTCCGAGCCTGTGGGGCCGACAGCTATGAGATGGAGGAAGACGGCGTCCGCAA
GTGTAAGAAGTGCGAAGGGCCTTGCCGCAAAGTGTGTAACGGAATAGGTATTGGTGAATTTAAAGACTCA
CTCTCCATAAATGCTACGAATATTAAACACTTCAAAAACTGCACCTCCATCAGTGGCGATCTCCACATCC
TGCCGGTGGCATTTAGGGGTGACTCCTTCACACATACTCCTCCTCTGGATCCACAGGAACTGGATATTCT
GAAAACCGTAAAGGAAATCACAGGGTTTTTGCTGATTCAGGCTTGGCCTGAAAACAGGACGGACCTCCAT
GCCTTTGAGAACCTAGAAATCATACGCGGCAGGACCAAGCAACATGGTCAGTTTTCTCTTGCAGTCGTCA
GCCTGAACATAACATCCTTGGGATTACGCTCCCTCAAGGAGATAAGTGATGGAGATGTGATAATTTCAGG
AAACAAA
