>Addgene plasmid #20737 | MSCV-XZ066-EGFRvIII | addgene partial sequence | sequence record 161081 | IRES-F 5'-TGGCTCTCCTCAAGCGTATT-3'
TATGGGATCTGATCTGGGGCCTCGGTGCACATGCTTTACATGTGTTTAGTCGAGGTTAAAAAAACGTCTA
GGCCCCCCGAACCACGGGGACGTGGTTTTCCTTTGAAAAACACGATGATAATATGGCCACAACCATGGTG
AGCAAGGGCGAGGAGCTGTTCACCGGGGTGGTGCCCATCCTGGTCGAGCTGGACGGCGACGTAAACGGCC
ACAAGTTCAGCGTGTCTGGCGAGGGCGAGGGCGATGCCACCTACGGCAAGCTGACCCTGAAGTTCATCTG
CACCACCGGCAAGCTGCCCGTGCCCTGGCCCACCCTCGTGACCACCCTGACCTACGGCGTGCAGTGCTTC
AGCCGCTACCCCGACCACATGAAGCAGCACGACTTCTTCAAGTCCGCCATGCCCGAAGGCTACGTCCAGG
AGCGCACCATCTTCTTCAAGGACGACGGCAACTACAAGACCCGCGCCGAGGTGAAGTTCGAGGGCGACAC
CCTGGTGAACCGCATCGAGCTGAAGGGCATCGACTTCAAGGAGGACGGCAACATCCTGGGGCACAAGCTG
GAGTACAACTACAACAGCCACAACGTCTATATCATGGCCGACAAGCAGAAGAACGGCATCAAGGCGAACT
TCAAGATCCGCCACAACATCGAGGACGGCAGCGTGCAGCTCGCCGACCACTACCAGCAGAACACCCCCAT
CGGCGACGGCCCCGTGCTGCTGCCCGACAACCACTACCTGAGCACCCAGTCCGCCCTGAGCAAAGACCCC
AACGAGA
